Addgene plasmid #202277: pBC115
Purpose: Level 2 for strain-specific barcode DNA tag with bc142 through Tn7 bacterial insertion, Tetracyline selectable marker and far-red-FP fluorescent marker mPlum
Depositing lab: Paul Schulze-Lefert. Depositing organization: Max Planck Institute for Plant Breeding Research. Publication: Chromosomal barcodes for simultaneous tracking of near-isogenic bacterial strains in plant microbiota. Ordon J, Thouin J, Nakano RT, Ma KW, Zhang P, Huettel B, Garrido-Oter R, Schulze-Lefert P. Nat Microbiol. 2024 Apr;9(4):1117-1129. doi: 10.1038/s41564-024-01619-8. Epub 2024 Mar 19. PubMed 38503974.
Backbone
  Vector backbone: pBCC091
  Vector type: Bacterial Expression
  Selectable markers: Tetracyline
Growth in bacteria
  Bacterial resistance: Kan + DAP
  Growth temperature: 37°C
  Growth strain: E.coli BW29427
  Growth instructions: Requires media that contains DAP. A supplement
  Copy number: Low Copy
Gene/Insert
  Gene/Insert name: bc142
  Species: Synthetic
  Cloning method: Restriction Enzyme; 5′ cloning site unknown (unknown if destroyed)
Terms and licenses: Academic/Nonprofit Terms; Industry Terms: Not Available to Industry
Depositor comments: This plasmid can be transformed into E. coli BW29427 supplemented with 50 µg/mL of diaminopimelic acid (DAP) or any Pir1 strain. Please visit https://doi.org/10.1101/2023.04.20.537712 for bioRxiv preprint.
How to cite: pBC115 was a gift from Paul Schulze-Lefert (Addgene plasmid # 202277 ; http://n2t.net/addgene:202277 ; RRID:Addgene_202277)
