[The description below was written by a language model from this plasmid's Addgene catalogue record and pLannotate feature annotations shown in this document.]
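Description:
pBC115 is a 7.4 kb low-copy bacterial mini-Tn7 delivery plasmid, described as a "Level 2" assembly built on the pBCC091 backbone, that places a strain-specific synthetic DNA barcode (bc142) into a bacterial chromosome by Tn7 transposition. The backbone carries an R6K γ origin, which replicates only where the pi initiator protein is supplied, so the plasmid is maintained in pir-positive E. coli such as the diaminopimelic acid-auxotrophic strain BW29427 and behaves as a suicide vector in recipients lacking pi. An incP oriT allows conjugative transfer from the donor, and the donor's DAP dependence offers a way to eliminate it afterwards. Kanamycin resistance (aphA1) selects for the plasmid in E. coli, and a sacB cassette with its native promoter provides sucrose counterselection against cells that retain the backbone. No Tn7 transposase genes are annotated, so transposase is presumably supplied from elsewhere.

The transposable segment lies between the Tn7R and Tn7L ends. It contains a tetracycline efflux gene driven by the tet promoter and flanked by FRT sites, which should permit FLP-mediated removal of the marker after integration. Next to it is an mPlum far-red fluorescent protein gene under a tac promoter with a lac operator, followed by a lambda t0 terminator. Additional lambda t0 and rrnB T1 terminators insulate the cassette. The bc142 barcode itself is not annotated in the feature table, and the record does not state its position. An unannotated stretch between the mPlum terminator and Tn7L is one possible location. According to the associated publication title, such chromosomal barcodes are used for simultaneous tracking of near-isogenic bacterial strains in plant microbiota, with tetracycline resistance and mPlum fluorescence marking the tagged strains.
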