Features (pLannotate 1.2.2; 21 found; start..end, strand, type, name):
     85..284     -  mobile_element Tn7R (fragment): mini-Tn7 element (right end of the Tn7 transposon) Tn7
    308..402     +  terminator     lambda t0 terminator: transcription terminator from phage lambda
    412..441     +  CDS            CmR (fragment): chloramphenicol acetyltransferase confers resistance to chloramphenicol
    504..590     +  terminator     rrnB T1 terminator: Escherichia coli rrnB; transcription terminator T1 from the E. coli rrnB gene
    623..670     -  protein_bind   FRT: FLP-mediated recombination occurs in the 8-bp core sequence TCTAGAAA (Turan and Bode, 2011). FLP recombinase from the Saccharomyces cerevisiae 2μ plasmid
    689..717     +  promoter       tet promoter: E. coli promoter for tetracycline efflux protein gene
    765..1955    +  CDS            TcR: tetracycline efflux protein; tet; confers resistance to tetracycline
   2035..2068    -  protein_bind   FRT (minimal): supports FLP-mediated excision but not integration (Turan and Bode, 2011) FLP recombinase from the Saccharomyces cerevisiae 2μ plasmid
   2110..2138    +  promoter       tac promoter: strong E. coli promoter; hybrid between the trp and lac UV5 promoters
   2146..2162    +  protein_bind   lac operator: The lac repressor binds to the lac operator to inhibit transcription in E. coli. This inhibition can be relieved by adding lactose or isopropyl-β-D-thiogalactopyranoside (IPTG). lac repressor encoded by lacI
   2185..2862    +  CDS            mPlum: mPlum is a basic (constitutively fluorescent) red fluorescent protein published in 2004, derived from Discosoma sp.. It has low acid sensitivity.
   2882..2976    +  terminator     lambda t0 terminator: transcription terminator from phage lambda
   3377..3542    -  mobile_element Tn7L: mini-Tn7 element (left end of the Tn7 transposon) Tn7
   3585..4030    +  promoter       sacB promoter: sacR; sacB promoter and control region
   4031..5452    +  CDS            SacB: secreted levansucrase that renders bacterial growth sensitive to sucrose; Bacillus subtilis sacB; negative selection marker
   5500..5524    +  CDS            lacZα (fragment): LacZα fragment of β-galactosidase; lacZ fragment
   5535..5629    +  terminator     lambda t0 terminator: transcription terminator from phage lambda
   5761..6573    +  CDS            aphA1: KKA1_ECOLX - Also known as nptI. Protein inferred from homology: Swiss-Prot protein existence level 3. Resistance to kanamycin and structurally-related aminoglycosides, including amikacin. From Escherichia coli.
   6743..6851    +  oriT           oriT: incP origin of transfer
   6862..7250    +  rep_origin     R6K γ ori: γ replication origin from E. coli plasmid R6K; requires the R6K initiator protein pi for replication
   7281..7367    -  terminator     rrnB T1 terminator: Escherichia coli rrnB; transcription terminator T1 from the E. coli rrnB gene
>Addgene plasmid #202277 | pBC115 | addgene full sequence | sequence record 418897 | Addgene NGS Result
TTAATTAAAGCGGATAACAATTTCACACAGGAGGCCGCCTAGGCCGCGGCCGCGCGAATTTGCCGAATTC
GGATCCGGAGGGAGTGTGGGCGGACAATAAAGTCTTAAACTGAACAAAATAGATCTAAACTATGACAATA
AAGTCTTAAACTAGACAGAATAGTTGTAAACTGAAATCAGTCCAGTTATGCTGTGAAAAAGCATACTGGA
CTTTTGTTATGGCTAAAGCAAACTCTTCATTTTCTGAAGTGCAAATTGCCCGTCGTATTAAAGAGGGGCG
TGGCGCTGCAAGAATTCAAGCTTGGAGGACTCCTGTTGATAGATCCAGTAATGACCTCAGAACTCCATCT
GGATTTGTTCAGAACGCTCGGTTGCCGCCGGGCGTTTTTTATTGGTGAGAATCCAAGCTAGACTGCGATG
AGTGGCAGGGCGGGGCGTAATTTCTTAAGGCAGTTATTGGTGCCCTTAAACGCCTGGGGTAATGACTCTC
TAGCTTGAGGCATCAAATAAAACGAAAGGCTCAGTCGAAAGACTGGGCCTTTCGTTTTATCTGTTGTTTG
TCGGTGAACGCTCTCCTGAGTAGGACAAATCCGCCCGCCGCTGCAAGAATTCAAGCTTGGAGGAAGTTCC
TATACTTTCTAGAGAATAGGAACTTCGGAATAGGAACTTCAATGAAGAATTCTCATGTTTGACAGCTTAT
CATCGATAAGCTTTAATGCGGTAGTTTATCACAGTTAAATTGCTAACGCAGTCAGGCACCGTGTATGAAA
TCTAACAATGCGCTCATCGTCATCCTCGGCACCGTCACCCTGGATGCTGTAGGCATAGGCTTGGTTATGC
CGGTACTGCCGGGCCTCTTGCGGGATATCGTCCATTCCGACAGCATCGCCAGTCACTATGGCGTGCTGCT
AGCGCTATATGCGTTGATGCAATTTCTATGCGCACCCGTTCTCGGAGCACTGTCCGACCGCTTTGGCCGC
CGCCCAGTCCTGCTCGCTTCGCTACTTGGAGCCACTATCGACTACGCGATCATGGCGACCACACCCGTCC
TGTGGATCCTCTACGCCGGACGCATCGTGGCCGGCATCACCGGCGCCACAGGTGCGGTTGCTGGCGCCTA
TATCGCCGACATCACCGATGGGGAAGATCGGGCTCGCCACTTCGGGCTCATGAGCGCTTGTTTCGGCGTG
GGTATGGTGGCAGGCCCCGTGGCCGGGGGACTGTTGGGCGCCATCTCCTTGCATGCACCATTCCTTGCGG
CGGCGGTGCTCAACGGCCTCAACCTACTACTGGGCTGCTTCCTAATGCAGGAGTCGCATAAGGGAGAGCG
TCGACCGATGCCCTTGAGAGCCTTCAACCCAGTCAGCTCCTTCCGGTGGGCGCGGGGCATGACTATCGTC
GCCGCACTTATGACTGTTTTCTTTATCATGCAACTCGTAGGACAGGTGCCGGCAGCGCTCTGGGTCATTT
TCGGCGAGGACCGCTTTCGCTGGAGCGCGACGATGATCGGCCTGTCGCTTGCGGTATTCGGAATCTTGCA
CGCCCTCGCTCAAGCCTTCGTCACTGGTCCCGCCACCAAACGTTTCGGCGAGAAGCAGGCCATTATCGCC
GGCATGGCGGCCGACGCGCTGGGCTACGTCTTGCTGGCGTTCGCGACGCGAGGCTGGATGGCCTTCCCCA
TTATGATTCTTCTCGCTTCCGGCGGCATCGGGATGCCCGCGTTGCAGGCCATGCTGTCCAGGCAGGTAGA
TGACGACCATCAGGGACAGCTTCAAGGATCGCTCGCGGCTCTTACCAGCCTAACTTCGATCATTGGACCG
CTGATCGTCACGGCGATTTATGCCGCCTCGGCGAGCACATGGAACGGGTTGGCATGGATTGTAGGCGCCG
CCCTATACCTTGTCTGCCTCCCCGCGTTGCGTCGCGGTGCATGGAGCCGGGCCACCTCGACCTGAATGGA
AGCCGGCGGCACCTCGCTAACGGATTCACCACTCCAAGAATTGGAGCCAATCAATTCTTGCGGAGAACTG
GCTTGAAGTTCCTATACTTTCTAGAGAATAGGAACTTCGGAATAGGTACTTCCGCTACTAGAATTCGAGC
GGGGAATTCTTGACAATTAATCATCGGCTCGTATAATGTGTGGAATTGTGAGCGGATAACAATTTTCACA
CAGGAAACAGCTAAATGGTGAGCAAGGGCGAGGAGGTCATCAAGGAGTTCATGCGCTTCAAGGAGCACAT
GGAGGGCTCCGTGAACGGCCACGAGTTCGAGATCGAGGGCGAGGGCGAGGGCCGCCCCTACGAGGGCACC
CAGACCGCCAGGCTGAAGGTGACCAAGGGTGGCCCCCTGCCCTTCGCCTGGGACATCCTGTCCCCTCAGA
TCATGTACGGCTCCAAGGCCTACGTGAAGCACCCCGCCGACATCCCCGACTACTTGAAGCTGTCCTTCCC
CGAGGGCTTCAAGTGGGAGCGCGTGATGAACTTCGAGGACGGCGGCGTGGTGACCGTGACCCAGGACTCC
TCCCTGCAGGACGGCGAGTTCATCTACAAGGTGAAGGTGCGCGGCACCAACTTCCCCTCCGACGGCCCCG
TAATGCAGAAAAAGACCATGGGCTGGGAGGCCTCCTCCGAGCGGATGTACCCCGAGGACGGCGCCCTGAA
GGGCGAGATGAAGATGAGGCTGAGGCTGAAGGACGGCGGCCACTACGACGCCGAGGTCAAGACCACCTAC
ATGGCCAAGAAGCCCGTGCAGCTGCCCGGCGCCTACAAGACCGACATCAAGCTGGACATCACCTCCCACA
ACGAGGACTACACCATCGTGGAACAGTACGAGCGCGCCGAGGGCCGCCACTCCACCGGCGCCGCTTAATT
AGCTGAGCTTGGACTCCTGTTGATAGATCCAGTAATGACCTCAGAACTCCATCTGGATTTGTTCAGAACG
CTCGGTTGCCGCCGGGCGTTTTTTATTGGTGAGAATCTCCCGCTTTACGAATTCCCATGGGGAGCATGCG
GAGTTACGTCATCCCCACCTTCCGCTGCGTTCTTCATCGATGCCCGCTTAGTGATATGCTTAAAACTCCA
AGCACAGCCTTCTCCCCAATGTAACCGCAAGGCTGGAAGTGAAACGTCAGACCCAAATGATCGCCAGCAG
GAGGCCGAACTGTCTAGTCATCATAATGGCAGCCTCGGCGAGGAGTGGGATATATCTCCGCATAATGCTA
GATTCGAGAACTCGCTCAGTTGTACTTGCCAGGGGATGCTGGTTGTCATTGCCCCTCCTTCCTCTAAGTG
ATAAGGTTACTTCCTCTAAATGACCAAGCAGGGTATCTAATCCTGTTAACGCTCGCTCAGAGAATTCGCA
TGCGGAGTCGAGGGAGAACCAGATAAGTGAAATCTAGTTCCAAACTATTTTGTCATTTTTAATTTTCGTA
TTAGCTTACGACGCTACACCCAGTTCCCATCTATTTTGTCACTCTTCCCTAAATAATCCTTAAAAACTCC
ATTTCCACCCCTCCCAGTTCCCAACTATTTTGTCCGCCCACACGCTGAGCGAATTCCACGCTTGTGGAAT
TCCTCGAGGGAGTTCACATATACCTGCCGTTCACTATTATTTAGTGAAATGAGATATTATGATATTTTCT
GAATTGTGATTAAAAAGGCAACTTTATGCCCATGCAACAGAAACTATAAAAAATACAGAGAATGAAAAGA
AACAGATAGATTTTTTAGTTCTTTAGGCCCGTAGTCTGCAAATCCTTTTATGATTTTCTATCAAACAAAA
GAGGAAAATAGACCAGTTGCAATCCAAACGAGAGTCTAATAGAATGAGGTCGAAAAGTAAATCGCGCGGG
TTTGTTACTGATAAAGCAGGCAAGACCTAAAATGTGTAAAGGGCAAAGTGTATACTTTGGCGTCACCCCT
TACATATTTTAGGTCTTTTTTTATTGTGCGTAACTAACTTGCCATCTTCAAACAGGAGGGCTGGAAGAAG
CAGACCGCTAACACAGTACATAAAAAAGGAGACATGAACGATGAACATCAAAAAGTTTGCAAAACAAGCA
ACAGTATTAACCTTTACTACCGCACTGCTGGCAGGAGGCGCAACTCAAGCGTTTGCGAAAGAAACGAACC
AAAAGCCATATAAGGAAACATACGGCATTTCCCATATTACACGCCATGATATGCTGCAAATCCCTGAACA
GCAAAAAAATGAAAAATATCAAGTTCCTGAATTCGATTCGTCCACAATTAAAAATATCTCTTCTGCAAAA
GGCCTGGACGTTTGGGACAGCTGGCCATTACAAAACGCTGACGGCACTGTCGCAAACTATCACGGCTACC
ACATCGTCTTTGCATTAGCCGGAGATCCTAAAAATGCGGATGACACATCGATTTACATGTTCTATCAAAA
AGTCGGCGAAACTTCTATTGACAGCTGGAAAAACGCTGGCCGCGTCTTTAAAGACAGCGACAAATTCGAT
GCAAATGATTCTATCCTAAAAGACCAAACACAAGAATGGTCAGGTTCAGCCACATTTACATCTGACGGAA
AAATCCGTTTATTCTACACTGATTTCTCCGGTAAACATTACGGCAAACAAACACTGACAACTGCACAAGT
TAACGTATCAGCATCAGACAGCTCTTTGAACATCAACGGTGTAGAGGATTATAAATCAATCTTTGACGGT
GACGGAAAAACGTATCAAAATGTACAGCAGTTCATCGATGAAGGCAACTACAGCTCAGGCGACAACCATA
CGCTGAGAGATCCTCACTACGTAGAAGATAAAGGCCACAAATACTTAGTATTTGAAGCAAACACTGGAAC
TGAAGATGGCTACCAAGGCGAAGAATCTTTATTTAACAAAGCATACTATGGCAAAAGCACATCATTCTTC
CGTCAAGAAAGTCAAAAACTTCTGCAAAGCGATAAAAAACGCACGGCTGAGTTAGCAAACGGCGCTCTCG
GTATGATTGAGCTAAACGATGATTACACACTGAAAAAAGTGATGAAACCGCTGATTGCATCTAACACAGT
AACAGATGAAATTGAACGCGCGAACGTCTTTAAAATGAACGGCAAATGGTACCTGTTCACTGACTCCCGC
GGATCAAAAATGACGATTGACGGCATTACGTCTAACGATATTTACATGCTTGGTTATGTTTCTAATTCTT
TAACTGGCCCATACAAGCCGCTGAACAAAACTGGCCTTGTGTTAAAAATGGATCTTGATCCTAACGATGT
AACCTTTACTTACTCACACTTCGCTGTACCTCAAGCGAAAGGAAACAATGTCGTGATTACAAGCTATATG
ACAAACAGAGGATTCTACGCAGACAAACAATCAACGTTTGCGCCAAGCTTCCTGCTGAACATCAAAGGCA
AGAAAACATCTGTTGTCAAAGACAGCATCCTTGAACAAGGACAATTAACAGTTAACAAATAAATTCGCTG
AGCGAGGATGCACATGTGACCGAGGGAAGCTTGCGGCCGCGTCGTGACTGGGAAAACCCTGGCGACTAGT
CTTGGACTCCTGTTGATAGATCCAGTAATGACCTCAGAACTCCATCTGGATTTGTTCAGAACGCTCGGTT
GCCGCCGGGCGTTTTTTATTGGTGAGAATCCAGGGGTCCCCAATAATTACGATTTAAATTTGTGTCTCAA
AATCTCTGATGTTACATTGCACAAGATAAAAATATATCATCATGAACAATAAAACTGTCTGCTTACATAA
ACAGTAATACAAGGGGTGTTATGAGCCATATTCAGCGTGAAACGAGCTGTAGCCGTCCGCGTCTGAACAG
CAACATGGATGCGGATCTGTATGGCTATAAATGGGCGCGTGATAACGTGGGTCAGAGCGGCGCGACCATT
TATCGTCTGTATGGCAAACCGGATGCGCCGGAACTGTTTCTGAAACATGGCAAAGGCAGCGTGGCGAACG
ATGTGACCGATGAAATGGTGCGTCTGAACTGGCTGACCGAATTTATGCCGCTGCCGACCATTAAACATTT
TATTCGCACCCCGGATGATGCGTGGCTGCTGACCACCGCGATTCCGGGCAAAACCGCGTTTCAGGTGCTG
GAAGAATATCCGGATAGCGGCGAAAACATTGTGGATGCGCTGGCCGTGTTTCTGCGTCGTCTGCATAGCA
TTCCGGTGTGCAACTGCCCGTTTAACAGCGATCGTGTGTTTCGTCTGGCCCAGGCGCAGAGCCGTATGAA
CAACGGCCTGGTGGATGCGAGCGATTTTGATGATGAACGTAACGGCTGGCCGGTGGAACAGGTGTGGAAA
GAAATGCATAAACTGCTGCCGTTTAGCCCGGATAGCGTGGTGACCCACGGCGATTTTAGCCTGGATAACC
TGATTTTCGATGAAGGCAAACTGATTGGCTGCATTGATGTGGGCCGTGTGGGCATTGCGGATCGTTATCA
GGATCTGGCCATTCTGTGGAACTGCCTGGGCGAATTTAGCCCGAGCCTGCAAAAACGTCTGTTTCAGAAA
TATGGCATTGATAATCCGGATATGAACAAACTGCAATTTCATCTGATGCTGGATGAATTTTTCTAATAAT
TAATTGGACCGCGGTCCGCGCGTTGTCCTTTTCCGCTGCATAACCCTGCTTCGGGGTCATTATAGCGATT
TTTTCGGTATATCCATCCTTTTTCGCACGATATACAGGATTTTGCCAAAGGGTTCGTGTAGACTTTCCTT
GGTGTATCCAACGGCGTCAGCCGGGCAGGATAGGTGAAGTAGGCCCACCCGCGAGCGGGTGTTCCTTCTT
CACTGTCCCTTATTCGCACCTGGCGGTGCTCAACGGGAATCCTGCTCTGCGAGGCTGGCCGTAGGCCGGC
CGATCTGAAGATCAGCAGTTCAACCTGTTGATAGTACGTACTAAGCTCTCATGTTTCACGTACTAAGCTC
TCATGTTTAACGTACTAAGCTCTCATGTTTAACGAACTAAACCCTCATGGCTAACGTACTAAGCTCTCAT
GGCTAACGTACTAAGCTCTCATGTTTCACGTACTAAGCTCTCATGTTTGAACAATAAAATTAATATAAAT
CAGCAACTTAAATAGCCTCTAAGGTTTTAAGTTTTATAAGAAAAAAAAGAATATATAAGGCTTTTAAAGC
CTTTAAGGTTTAACGGTTGTGGACAACAAGCCAGGGATGTAACGCACTGAGAAGCCCTTAGAGCCTCTCA
AAGCAATTTTGAGTGACACAGGAACACTTAACGGCTGACATGGGGCGCGCCCAGCTGTCTAGGGCGGCGG
ATTTGTCCTACTCAGGAGAGCGTTCACCGACAAACAACAGATAAAACGAAAGGCCCAGTCTTTCGACTGA
GCCTTTCGTTTTATTTGATGCCT
